>Addgene plasmid #236156 | EW410 IKZF1tar x8-H2B-GFP | addgene full sequence | sequence record 468408 | Addgene NGS Result
CTTCCCCGTGCCCGGGCTGTCCCCGCACGCTGCCGGCTCGGGGATGCGGGGGGAGCGCCGGACCGGAGCG
GAGCCCCGGGCGGCTCGCTGCTGCCCCCTAGCGGGGGAGGGACGTAATTACATCCCTGGGGGCTTTGGGG
GGGGGCTGTCCCTGATATCTATAACAAGAAAATATATATATAATAAGTTATCACGTAAGTAGAACATGAA
ATAACAATATAATTATCGTATGAGTTAAATCTTAAAAGTCACGTAAAAGATAATCATGCGTCATTTTGAC
TCACGCGGTCGTTATAGTTCAAAATCAGTGACACTTACCGCATTGACAAGCACGCCTCACGGGAGCTCCA
AGCGGCGACTGAGATGTCCTAAATGCACAGCGACGGATTCGCGCTATTTAGAAAGAGAGAGCAATATTTC
AAGAATGCATGCGTCAATTTTACGCAGACTATCTTTCTAGGGTTAATCTAGCTGCATCAGGATCATATCG
TCGGGTCTTTTTTCCGGCTCAGTCATCGCCCAAGCTGGCGCTATCTGGGCATCGGGGAGGAAGAAGCCCG
TGCCTTTTCCCGCGAGGTTGAAGCGGCATGGAAAGAGTTTGCCGAGGATGACTGCTGCTGCATTGACGTT
GAGCGAAAACGCACGTTTACCATGATGATTCGGGAAGGTGTGGCCATGCACGCCTTTAACGGTGAACTGT
TCGTTCAGGCCACCTGGGATACCAGTTCGTCGCGGCTTTTCCGGACACAGTTCCGGATGGTCAGCCCGAA
GCGCATCAGCAACCCGAACAATACCGGCGACAGCCGGAACTGCCGTGCCGGTGTGCAGATTAATGACAGC
GGTGCGGCGCTGGGATATTACGTCAGCGAGGACGGGTATCCTGGCTGGATGCCGCAGAAATGGACATGGA
TACCCCGTGAGTTACCCGGCGGGCGCGCTTGGCGTAATCATGGTCATAGCTGTTTCCTGTGTGAAATTGT
TATCCGCTCACAATTCCACACAACATACGAGCCGGAAGCATAAAGTGTAAAGCCTGGGGTGCCTAATGAG
TGAGCTAACTCACATTAATTGCGTTGCGCTCACTGCCCGCTTTCCAGTCGGGAAACCTGTCGTGCCAGCT
GCATTAATGAATCGGCCAACGCGCGGGGAGAGGCGGTTTGCGTATTGGGCGCTCTTCCGCTTCCTCGCTC
ACTGACTCGCTGCGCTCGGTCGTTCGGCTGCGGCGAGCGGTATCAGCTCACTCAAAGGCGGTAATACGGT
TATCCACAGAATCAGGGGATAACGCAGGAAAGAACATGTGAGCAAAAGGCCAGCAAAAGGCCAGGAACCG
TAAAAAGGCCGCGTTGCTGGCGTTTTTCCATAGGCTCCGCCCCCCTGACGAGCATCACAAAAATCGACGC
TCAAGTCAGAGGTGGCGAAACCCGACAGGACTATAAAGATACCAGGCGTTTCCCCCTGGAAGCTCCCTCG
TGCGCTCTCCTGTTCCGACCCTGCCGCTTACCGGATACCTGTCCGCCTTTCTCCCTTCGGGAAGCGTGGC
GCTTTCTCATAGCTCACGCTGTAGGTATCTCAGTTCGGTGTAGGTCGTTCGCTCCAAGCTGGGCTGTGTG
CACGAACCCCCCGTTCAGCCCGACCGCTGCGCCTTATCCGGTAACTATCGTCTTGAGTCCAACCCGGTAA
GACACGACTTATCGCCACTGGCAGCAGCCACTGGTAACAGGATTAGCAGAGCGAGGTATGTAGGCGGTGC
TACAGAGTTCTTGAAGTGGTGGCCTAACTACGGCTACACTAGAAGAACAGTATTTGGTATCTGCGCTCTG
CTGAAGCCAGTTACCTTCGGAAAAAGAGTTGGTAGCTCTTGATCCGGCAAACAAACCACCGCTGGTAGCG
GTGGTTTTTTTGTTTGCAAGCAGCAGATTACGCGCAGAAAAAAAGGATCTCAAGAAGATCCTTTGATCTT
TTCTACGGGGTCTGACGCTCAGTGGAACGAAAACTCACGTTAAGGGATTTTGGTCATGAGATTATCAAAA
AGGATCTTCACCTAGATCCTTTTAAATTAAAAATGAAGTTTTAAATCAATCTAAAGTATATATGAGTAAA
CTTGGTCTGACAGTTACCAATGCTTAATCAGTGAGGCACCTATCTCAGCGATCTGTCTATTTCGTTCATC
CATAGTTGCCTGACTCCCCGTCGTGTAGATAACTACGATACGGGAGGGCTTACCATCTGGCCCCAGTGCT
GCAATGATACCGCGAGACCCACGCTCACCGGCTCCAGATTTATCAGCAATAAACCAGCCAGCCGGAAGGG
CCGAGCGCAGAAGTGGTCCTGCAACTTTATCCGCCTCCATCCAGTCTATTAATTGTTGCCGGGAAGCTAG
AGTAAGTAGTTCGCCAGTTAATAGTTTGCGCAACGTTGTTGCCATTGCTACAGGCATCGTGGTGTCACGC
TCGTCGTTTGGTATGGCTTCATTCAGCTCCGGTTCCCAACGATCAAGGCGAGTTACATGATCCCCCATGT
TGTGCAAAAAAGCGGTTAGCTCCTTCGGTCCTCCGATCGTTGTCAGAAGTAAGTTGGCCGCAGTGTTATC
ACTCATGGTTATGGCAGCACTGCATAATTCTCTTACTGTCATGCCATCCGTAAGATGCTTTTCTGTGACT
GGTGAGTACTCAACCAAGTCATTCTGAGAATAGTGTATGCGGCGACCGAGTTGCTCTTGCCCGGCGTCAA
TACGGGATAATACCGCGCCACATAGCAGAACTTTAAAAGTGCTCATCATTGGAAAACGTTCTTCGGGGCG
AAAACTCTCAAGGATCTTACCGCTGTTGAGATCCAGTTCGATGTAACCCACTCGTGCACCCAACTGATCT
TCAGCATCTTTTACTTTCACCAGCGTTTCTGGGTGAGCAAAAACAGGAAGGCAAAATGCCGCAAAAAAGG
GAATAAGGGCGACACGGAAATGTTGAATACTCATACTCTTCCTTTTTCAATATTATTGAAGCATTTATCA
GGGTTATTGTCTCATGAGCGGATACATATTTGAATGTATTTAGAAAAATAAACAAATAGGGGTTCCGCGC
ACATTTCCCCGAAAAGTGCCACCTAAATTGTAAGCGTTAATATTTTGTTAAAATTCGCGTTAAATTTTTG
TTAAATCAGCTCATTTTTTAACCAATAGGCCGAAATCGGCAAAATCCCTTATAAATCAAAAGAATAGACC
GAGATAGGGT
[37 nt withheld, positions 3231-3267]
AAAGAACGTGGACTCCAACGTCAAAGG
[49 nt withheld, positions 3295-3343]
T
[91 nt withheld, positions 3345-3435]
G
[124 nt withheld, positions 3437-3560]
CCCATTCGCCATTCAGGCTGCGCAACTGTTGGGAAGGGCGATCGGTGCGGGCCTCTTCGCTATTACGCCA
GCTGGCGAAAGGGGGATGTGCTGCAAGGCGATTAAGTTGGGTAACGCCAGGGTTTTCCCAGTCACGACGT
TGTAAAACGACGGCCAGTGAGCGCGCCTCGTTCATTCACGTTTTTGAACCCGTGGAGGACGGGCAGACTC
GCGGTGCAAATGTGTTTTACAGCGTGATGGAGCAGATGAAGATGCTCGACACGCTGCAGAACACGCAGCT
AGATTAACCCTAGAAAGATAATCATATTGTGACGTACGTTAAAGATAATCATGTGTAAAATTGACGCATG
TGTTTTATCGGTCTGTATATCGAGGTTTATTTATTAATTTGAATAGATATTAAGTTTTATTATATTTACA
CTTACATACTAATAATAAATTCAACAAACAATTTATTTATGTTTATTTATTTATTAAAAAAAACAAAAAC
TCAAAATTTCTTCTATAAAGTAACAAAACTTTTATGAGGGACAGCCCCCCCCCAAAGCCCCCAGGGATGT
AATTACGTCCCTCCCCCGCTAGGGGGCAGCAGCGAGCCGCCCGGGGCTCCGCTCCGGTCCGGCGCTCCCC
CCGCATCCCAGAGCCGGCAGCGTGCGGGGACAGCCCGGGCACGGGGAAGGTGGCACGGGATCGCTTTCCT
CTGAACGCTTCTCGCTGCTCTTTGAGCCTGCAGACACCTGGGGGGATACGGGGAAAAGGCCTCCACGGCC
ACAATTGACGATAAACAGGAAACTCTTCAAACAGGAAAGAGGTCAAACAGGAAACAGAACAAACAGGAAA
GCCTTCAAACAGGAAAAAGGTCAAACAGGAAATCGTACAAACAGGAAACGTATCAGTAAACAGGAAACGT
ATCAGTCTAGAGGGTATATAATGGATCCCATCGCGTCTCAGCCTCACTTTGAGCTCCTCCACACGAATTC
CCCGATACCGTCGATTCAAGGAGCTTGCTTGTTCTTTTTGCAGAAGCTCAGAATAAACGCTCAACTTTGG
CAGATCTACCAAGCTTGGTACCGAGCTCGGATCCAACTCGAGGCCACCATGCCAGAGCCAGCGAAGTCTG
CTCCCGCCCCGAAAAAGGGCTCCAAGAAGGCGGTGACTAAGGCGCAGAAGAAAGGCGGCAAGAAGCGCAA
GCGCAGCCGCAAGGAGAGCTATTCCATCTATGTGTACAAGGTTCTGAAGCAGGTCCACCCTGACACCGGC
ATTTCGTCCAAGGCCATGGGCATCATGAATTCGTTTGTGAACGACATTTTCGAGCGCATCGCAGGTGAGG
CTTCCCGCCTGGCGCATTACAACAAGCGCTCGACCATCACCTCCAGGGAGATCCAGACGGCCGTGCGCCT
GCTGCTGCCTGGGGAGTTGGCCAAGCACGCCGTGTCCGAGGGTACTAAGGCCATCACCAAGTACACCAGC
GCTAAGGATCCCCGGGTACCGGTCGTCTCAAAGGGCGAGGAACTTTTTACGGGCGTTGTTCCGATCCTCG
TCGAATTGGACGGGGACGTTAATGGGCATAAATTCTCAGTTAGTGGTGAGGGTGAGGGGGACGCGACATA
TGGGAAACTTACGCTGAAGTTCATATGTACCACCGGAAAATTGCCGGTGCCGTGGCCTACTCTCGTCACC
ACCCTGACATATGGTGTTCAGTGTTTTAGCCGGTATCCAGACCATATGAAACAGCACGATTTTTTTAAAT
CCGCTATGCCTGAAGGTTACGTACAGGAGCGAACGATATTTTTTAAAGACGACGGAAACTACAAAACTAG
AGCCGAGGTAAAATTCGAGGGTGACACTCTCGTGAACCGGATCGAACTGAAGGGCATAGATTTTAAGGAG
GATGGCAATATACTGGGCCACAAGCTCGAATACAACTATAATTCTCATAATGTCTATATCATGGCGGACA
AACAGAAAAACGGCATCAAGGTAAACTTTAAAATCCGACACAATATTGAGGACGGCTCTGTCCAGCTTGC
GGACCATTACCAACAGAACACGCCGATAGGGGATGGTCCAGTACTTCTCCCTGATAATCACTATTTGTCT
ACTCAGTCAGCTCTTAGCAAGGACCCAAACGAAAAACGGGATCACATGGTCCTTCTTGAGTTCGTCACTG
CGGCTGGGATAACACTCGGGATGGACGAACTGTATAAGTAGCTAGCGAATTCGAATTTAAATCGGCCTCG
ACTGTGCCTTCTAGTTGCCAGCCATCTGTTGTTTGCCCCTCCCCCGTGCCTTCCTTGACCCTGGAAGGTG
CCACTCCCACTGTCCTTTCCTAATAAAATGAGGAAATTGCATCGCATTGTCTGAGTAGGTGTCATTCTAT
TCTGGGGGGTGGGGTGGGGCAGGACAGCAAGGGGGAGGATTGGGAAGACAATAGCAGGCATGCTGGGGAC
GCGGCCGCAATTTAACGCGAATTAATTCTGTGGAATGTGTGTCAGTTAGGGTGTGGAAAGTCCCCAGGCT
CCCCAGCAGGCAGAAGTATGCAAAGCATGCATCTCAATTAGTCAGCAACCAGGTGTGGAAAGTCCCCAGG
CTCCCCAGCAGGCAGAAGTATGCAAAGCATGCATCTCAATTAGTCAGCAACCATAGTCCCGCCCCTAACT
CCGCCCATCCCGCCCCTAACTCCGCCCAGTTCCGCCCATTCTCCGCCCCATGGCTGACTAATTTTTTTTA
TTTATGCAGAGGCCGAGGCCGCCTCTGCCTCTGAGCTATTCCAGAAGTAGTGAGGAGGCTTTTTTGGAGG
CCTAGGCTTTTGCAAAAAGCTCCCGGGAGCTTGTATATCCATTTTCGGATCTGATCAGCACGTGATGAAA
AAGCCTGAACTCACCGCGACGTCTGTCGAGAAGTTTCTGATCGAAAAGTTCGACAGCGTCTCCGACCTGA
TGCAGCTCTCGGAGGGCGAAGAATCTCGTGCTTTCAGCTTCGATGTAGGAGGGCGTGGATATGTCCTGCG
GGTAAATAGCTGCGCCGATGGTTTCTACAAAGATCGTTATGTTTATCGGCACTTTGCATCGGCCGCGCTC
CCGATTCCGGAAGTGCTTGACATTGGGGAATTCAGCGAGAGCCTGACCTATTGCATCTCCCGCCGTGCAC
AGGGTGTCACGTTGCAAGACCTGCCTGAAACCGAACTGCCCGCTGTTCTGCAGCCGGTCGCGGAGGCCAT
GGATGCGATCGCTGCGGCCGATCTTAGCCAGACGAGCGGGTTCGGCCCATTCGGACCGCAAGGAATCGGT
CAATACACTACATGGCGTGATTTCATATGCGCGATTGCTGATCCCCATGTGTATCACTGGCAAACTGTGA
TGGACGACACCGTCAGTGCGTCCGTCGCGCAGGCTCTCGATGAGCTGATGCTTTGGGCCGAGGACTGCCC
CGAAGTCCGGCACCTCGTGCACGCGGATTTCGGCTCCAACAATGTCCTGACGGACAATGGCCGCATAACA
GCGGTCATTGACTGGAGCGAGGCGATGTTCGGGGATTCCCAATACGAGGTCGCCAACATCTTCTTCTGGA
GGCCGTGGTTGGCTTGTATGGAGCAGCAGACGCGCTACTTCGAGCGGAGGCATCCGGAGCTTGCAGGATC
GCCGCGGCTCCGGGCGTATATGCTCCGCATTGGTCTTGACCAACTCTATCAGAGCTTGGTTGACGGCAAT
TTCGATGATGCAGCTTGGGCGCAGGGTCGATGCGACGCAATCGTCCGATCCGGAGCCGGGACTGTCGGGC
GTACACAAATCGCCCGCAGAAGCGCGGCCGTCTGGACCGATGGCTGTGTAGAAGTACTCGCCGATAGTGG
AAACCGACGCCCCAGCACTCGTCCGAGGGCAAAGGAATAGGTCGACAATCAACCTCTGGATTACAAAATT
TGTGAAAGATTGACTGGTATTCTTAACTATGTTGCTCCTTTTACGCTATGTGGATACGCTGCTTTAATGC
CTTTGTATCATGCGTTAACTAAACTTGTTTATTGCAGCTTATAATGGTTACAAATAAAGCAATAGCATCA
CAAATTTCACAAATAAAGCATTTTTTTCACTGCATTCTAGTTGTGGTTTGTCCAAACTCATCAATGTATC
TTATCATGTCTGGAATTGACTCAAATGATGTCAATTAGTCTATCAGAAGCTCATCTGGTCTCCCTTCCGG
GGGACAAGACATCCCTGTTTAATATTTAAACAGCAGTGTTCCCAAACTGGGTTCTTATATCCCTTGCTCT
GGTCAACCAGGTTGCAGGGTTTCCTGTCCTCACAGGAACGAAGTCCCTAAAGAAACAGTGGCAGCCAGGT
TTAGCCCCGGAATTGACTGGATTCCTTTTTTAGGGCCCATTGGTATGGCTTTTTCCCCGTATCCCCCCAG
GTGTCTGCAGGCTCAAAGAGCAGCGAGAAGCGTTCAGAGGAAAGCGATCCCGTGCCAC
Features (pLannotate 1.2.2; 22 found; start..end, strand, type, name):
    472..939     +  CDS            B (fragment): PORTL_LAMBD - Experimental evidence at protein level: Swiss-Prot protein existence level 1. Forms the portal vertex of the capsid (PubMed:6228056, PubMed:6232391). This portal plays critical roles in head assembly, genome packaging, neck/tail attachment, and genome ejection (Probable). The portal protein multimerizes as a single ring-shaped homododecamer arranged around a central channel (PubMed:6232391). Binds to the terminase subunits to form the packaging machine (PubMed:7799432). From Escherichia phage lambda (Bacteriophage lambda).
    977..993     -  protein_bind   lac operator: The lac repressor binds to the lac operator to inhibit transcription in E. coli. This inhibition can be relieved by adding lactose or isopropyl-β-D-thiogalactopyranoside (IPTG). lac repressor encoded by lacI
   1001..1031    -  promoter       lac promoter: promoter for the E. coli lac operon
   1046..1067    -  protein_bind   CAP binding site: CAP binding activates transcription in the presence of cAMP. E. coli catabolite activator protein
   1080..1172    -  CDS            lacI (fragment): lac repressor; lacI; The lac repressor binds to the lac operator to inhibit transcription in E. coli. This inhibition can be relieved by adding lactose or isopropyl-β-D-thiogalactopyranoside (IPTG).
   1355..1943    -  rep_origin     ori: high-copy-number ColE1/pMB1/pBR322/pUC origin of replication
   2114..2974    -  CDS            AmpR: β-lactamase; bla; confers resistance to ampicillin, carbenicillin, and related antibiotics
   2975..3079    -  promoter       AmpR promoter: bla
   3132..3560    -  rep_origin     f1 ori (sequence partly withheld): f1 bacteriophage origin of replication; arrow indicates direction of (+) strand synthesis
   3565..3720    -  CDS            lacZα (fragment): LacZα fragment of β-galactosidase; lacZ fragment
   3722..3841    +  CDS            B (fragment): PORTL_LAMBD - Experimental evidence at protein level: Swiss-Prot protein existence level 1. Forms the portal vertex of the capsid (PubMed:6228056, PubMed:6232391). This portal plays critical roles in head assembly, genome packaging, neck/tail attachment, and genome ejection (Probable). The portal protein multimerizes as a single ring-shaped homododecamer arranged around a central channel (PubMed:6232391). Binds to the terminase subunits to form the packaging machine (PubMed:7799432). From Escherichia phage lambda (Bacteriophage lambda).
   4478..4495    +  promoter       minP (fragment): minimal TATA-box promoter with low basal activity
   4568..4610    +  5'UTR          Xenopus globin 5'-UTR: translational enhancer from the 5'-UTR of the major beta-globin gene of Xenopus laevis
   4659..5036    +  CDS            H2B: human histone H2B; HIST1H2BJ
   5035..5051    -  misc_feature   MCS (fragment): pUC18/19 multiple cloning site
   5055..5768    +  CDS            EGFP: EGFP is a basic (constitutively fluorescent) green fluorescent protein published in 1996, derived from Aequorea victoria. It is reported to be a rapidly-maturing weak dimer with moderate acid sensitivity.
   5802..6009    +  polyA_signal   bGH poly(A) signal: bovine growth hormone polyadenylation signal
   6047..6376    +  promoter       SV40 promoter: SV40 enhancer and early promoter
   6425..7450    +  CDS            HygR: aminoglycoside phosphotransferase from E. coli; aph(4)-Ia; confers resistance to hygromycin
   7457..7563    +  misc_feature   WPRE (fragment): woodchuck hepatitis virus posttranscriptional regulatory element
   7572..7693    +  polyA_signal   SV40 poly(A) signal: SV40 polyadenylation signal
   7711..7803    +  ncRNA          G-CSF SLDE: Accession: RF00183 - G-CSF factor stem-loop destabilising element (SLDE)
