[The description below was written by a language model from this plasmid's Addgene catalogue record and pLannotate feature annotations shown in this document.]
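Description:
EW410 IKZF1tar x8-H2B-GFP is a mammalian expression reporter plasmid of about 8 kb, built by Gibson assembly on a backbone the record calls FLP-IN. It is propagated in E. coli through a high-copy ColE1/pUC-type origin with ampicillin selection (AmpR under its own bla promoter). It also carries an f1 phage origin and cloning-vector remnants: lac promoter/operator, lacI and lacZα fragments. Two short fragments matching the bacteriophage lambda portal protein gene are annotated, probably non-functional stuffer or spacer DNA, although the record does not explain them.

The payload is a synthetic transcription-factor-responsive cassette. Eight IKZF1 binding sites sit upstream of an E1b minimal promoter, which the automated annotation picks up only as a short minimal TATA-box promoter fragment; the binding sites themselves are not annotated. Downstream come a Xenopus β-globin 5'-UTR translational enhancer, human histone H2B (HIST1H2BJ/H2BC11) fused at its C terminus to EGFP, and a bovine growth hormone polyadenylation signal. Because the minimal promoter has low basal activity, nuclear, chromatin-bound green fluorescence should appear chiefly when a factor with an IKZF1 DNA-binding specificity and activating function is recruited to the sites. This makes the plasmid a readout for IKZF1-based synthetic transcription factors, in keeping with the associated work on protein engineering for deimmunization and therapeutic function.

A second cassette provides mammalian selection: an SV40 enhancer/early promoter drives a resistance gene, followed by a WPRE fragment and an SV40 poly(A) signal. The catalogue lists puromycin as the selectable marker, but the sequence annotation identifies this gene as hygromycin resistance (HygR). No FRT site is annotated despite the backbone name. Users should check the marker and any integration strategy against the full sequence.
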