Addgene plasmid #236156: EW410 IKZF1tar x8-H2B-GFP
Purpose: Fuorescent reporter encoding H2B-GFP fusion under control of E1b minimal promoter with eight IKZF1 binding sites upstream
Depositing lab: Xiaojing Gao. Depositing organization: Stanford University. Publication: Machine-guided dual-objective protein engineering for deimmunization and therapeutic functions. Wolfsberg E, Paul JS, Tycko J, Chen B, Bassik MC, Bintu L, Alizadeh AA, Gao XJ. Cell Syst. 2025 Jul 16;16(7):101299. doi: 10.1016/j.cels.2025.101299. Epub 2025 Jun 3. PubMed 40466641.
Backbone
  Vector backbone: FLP-IN
  Vector type: Mammalian Expression
  Selectable markers: Puromycin
Growth in bacteria
  Bacterial resistance: Ampicillin, 100 μg/mL
  Growth temperature: 37°C
  Growth strain: DH5alpha
  Copy number: High Copy
Gene/Insert
  Gene/Insert name: H2B
  Species: H. sapiens (human)
  Entrez Gene: H2BC11 (a.k.a. H2B/r, H2BFR, H2BJ, HIST1H2BJ)
  Promoter: E1b minimal promoter with eight IKZF1 binding sites upstream
  Tag / fusion protein: EGFP (C terminal on insert)
  Cloning method: Gibson Cloning
Terms and licenses: Academic/Nonprofit Terms; Industry Terms: Not Available to Industry
Depositor comments: See https://benchling.com/s/seq-MVLO6s0q1YX6ISPigv6O?m=slm-2e9kBBOl9XQo2CxD17xGfor annotated sequence. Please visit https://doi.org/10.1101/2025.02.24.639918 for bioRxiv preprint.
How to cite: EW410 IKZF1tar x8-H2B-GFP was a gift from Xiaojing Gao (Addgene plasmid # 236156 ; http://n2t.net/addgene:236156 ; RRID:Addgene_236156)
